Addgene plasmid #172169: pJH645
Purpose: Reporter plasmid for pylBCD variant in pBAD backbone
Depositing lab: Matthew Bennett. Depositing organization: Rice University. Publication: Improved pyrrolysine biosynthesis through phage assisted non-continuous directed evolution of the complete pathway. Ho JML, Miller CA, Smith KA, Mattia JR, Bennett MR. Nat Commun. 2021 Jun 24;12(1):3914. doi: 10.1038/s41467-021-24183-9. PubMed 34168131.
Backbone
  Vector backbone: p15A
  Vector type: Bacterial Expression
Growth in bacteria
  Bacterial resistance: Chloramphenicol, 25 μg/mL
  Growth temperature: 37°C
  Growth strain: NEB Stable
  Copy number: High Copy
Gene/Insert
  Gene/Insert name: Pem7 luxCDA(B.1TAG)E; Plpp pylS; PproK pylT
  Species: Synthetic
  Mutation: Inserted amber codon immediately after initiator methionine of luxB
  Cloning method: Gibson Cloning
Terms and licenses: Academic/Nonprofit Terms; Industry Terms: Not Available to Industry
How to cite: pJH645 was a gift from Matthew Bennett (Addgene plasmid # 172169 ; http://n2t.net/addgene:172169 ; RRID:Addgene_172169)
