[The description below was written by a language model from this plasmid's Addgene catalogue record and pLannotate feature annotations shown in this document.]
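Description:
pJH645 is a roughly 10 kb bacterial expression plasmid built by Gibson assembly on a p15A-origin backbone and selected in E. coli with chloramphenicol through a cat gene driven by its native promoter. The p15A origin is compatible with ColE1-type plasmids, which fits its stated role as a reporter used alongside pylBCD variants carried on a separate pBAD-backbone plasmid. The catalogue lists it as high copy, whereas the feature annotation describes p15A as a medium-copy origin.

The payload is a bioluminescent amber-suppression reporter for pyrrolysine production. A constitutive synthetic EM7 promoter drives the Photorhabdus luminescens luxCDABE operon, in which an amber (TAG) codon has been inserted immediately after the initiator methionine of luxB. LuxA and LuxB form the luciferase, while LuxC, LuxD and LuxE supply the fatty aldehyde substrate, so light output depends on read-through of the stop codon in luxB. Read-through is provided by two further cassettes: pylS, the pyrrolysyl-tRNA synthetase annotated as the Methanosarcina barkeri enzyme, under the lpp promoter according to the record, and pylT, the cognate amber suppressor tRNA (annotated as a generic tRNA), under the proK promoter. Neither of those two promoters was picked up by the automated annotation. Because the plasmid lacks the pyrrolysine biosynthetic genes, the synthetase can charge the tRNA only when functional pylBCD is supplied in trans, making luminescence a readout of pathway activity.

The short fragments annotated as TcR, GFPuv, lacI, lacZα, SET1, IS1, RSF ori and MCS appear to be backbone remnants or incidental matches rather than functional elements. The associated work concerns directed evolution of the pyrrolysine biosynthesis pathway.
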