Features (pLannotate 1.2.2; 22 found; start..end, strand, type, name):
   1144..2067    +  CDS            LuxD: LuxD acyltransferase; luxD; from the Photorhabdus luminescens bioluminescence operon
   2116..3195    +  CDS            luxA: LUXA1_PHOLU - Experimental evidence at protein level: Swiss-Prot protein existence level 1. Light-emitting reaction in luminous bacteria. From Photorhabdus luminescens (Xenorhabdus luminescens).
   3218..4199    +  CDS            LuxB (fragment): LuxB luciferase subunit; luxB; from the Photorhabdus luminescens bioluminescence operon
   4378..5490    +  CDS            LuxE: LuxE; luxE; from the Photorhabdus luminescens bioluminescence operon
   5492..5512    +  misc_feature   MCS (fragment): pUC18/19 multiple cloning site
   5543..5657    +  CDS            GFPuv (fragment): GFP variant optimized for excitation by UV light
   5701..5739    -  CDS            TcR (fragment): tetracycline efflux protein; tet; confers resistance to tetracycline
   5787..5815    -  promoter       tet promoter: E. coli promoter for tetracycline efflux protein gene
   5927..6472    +  rep_origin     p15A ori: Plasmids containing the medium-copy-number p15A origin of replication can be propagated in E. coli cells that contain a second plasmid with the ColE1 origin.
   6560..6615    +  rep_origin     RSF ori (fragment): Plasmids containing the RSF 1030 origin of replication can be propagated in E. coli cells that contain additional plasmids with compatible origins.
   6734..6802    -  mobile_element IS1 (fragment): prokaryotic transposable element IS1
   6802..6894    +  promoter       cat promoter (fragment): promoter of the E. coli cat gene encoding chloramphenicol acetyltransferase
   6895..7551    +  CDS            cat: CAT_ECOLX - Experimental evidence at protein level: Swiss-Prot protein existence level 1. This enzyme is an effector of chloramphenicol resistance in bacteria. From Escherichia coli. This protein is used as a marker in many commonly used cloning vectors, such as pACYC184.
   7807..9063    +  CDS            pylS: PYLS_METBA - Experimental evidence at protein level: Swiss-Prot protein existence level 1. Catalyzes the attachment of pyrrolysine to tRNA(Pyl). Pyrrolysine is a lysine derivative encoded by the termination codon UAG. From Methanosarcina barkeri.
   9071..9088    +  CDS            SET1 (fragment): solubility-enhancement tag derived from T7 phage gene 10B
   9179..9219    +  CDS            lacI (fragment): lac repressor; lacI; The lac repressor binds to the lac operator to inhibit transcription in E. coli. This inhibition can be relieved by adding lactose or isopropyl-β-D-thiogalactopyranoside (IPTG).
   9317..9385    +  ncRNA          tRNA: Accession: RF00005 - tRNA
   9428..9475    +  CDS            lacZα (fragment): LacZα fragment of β-galactosidase; lacZ fragment
   9476..9539    -  CDS            TcR (fragment): tetracycline efflux protein; tet; confers resistance to tetracycline
   9559..9606    +  promoter       EM7 promoter: synthetic bacterial promoter&nbsp
   9622..9655    +  misc_feature   MCS (fragment): pUC18/19 multiple cloning site
   9693..1131    +  CDS            LuxC (across the origin): LuxC fatty acid reductase; luxC; from the Photorhabdus luminescens bioluminescence operon
>Addgene plasmid #172169 | pJH645 | addgene full sequence | sequence record 338853 | Addgene NGS Result
TCTATGATTTTATGTTCTAAAGGCGGCCTTTATGATGTTGTAGAAAATGAACTTGGTTCTCGCCATATCA
TGGATGAATGGCTACCTCAGGATGAAAGTTATGTTCGGGCTTTTCCGAAAGGTAAATCTGTACATCTGTT
GGCAGGTAATGTTCCATTATCTGGGATCATGTCTATATTACGCGCAATTTTAACTAAGAATCAGTGTATT
ATAAAAACATCGTCAACCGATCCTTTTACCGCTAATGCATTAGCGTTAAGTTTTATTGATGTAGACCCTA
ATCATCCGATAACGCGCTCTTTATCTGTTATATATTGGCCCCACCAAGGTGATACATCACTCGCAAAAGA
AATTATGCAACATGCGGATGTTATTGTCGCTTGGGGAGGGCCAGATGCGATTAATTGGGCGGTAGAGCAT
GCGCCATCTTATGCTGATGTGATTAAATTTGGTTCTAAAAAGAGTCTTTGCATTATCGATAATCCTGTTG
ATTTGACGTCCGCAGCGACAGGTGCGGCTCATGATGTTTGTTTTTACGATCAGCGAGCTTGTTTTTCTGC
CCAAAACATATATTACATGGGAAATCATTATGAGGAATTTAAGTTAGCGTTGATAGAAAAACTTAATCTA
TATGCGCATATATTACCGAATGCCAAAAAAGATTTTGATGAAAAGGCGGCCTATTCTTTAGTTCAAAAAG
AAAGCTTGTTTGCTGGATTAAAAGTAGAGGTGGATATTCATCAACGTTGGATGATTATTGAGTCAAATGC
AGGTGTGGAATTTAATCAACCACTTGGCAGATGTGTGTACCTTCATCACGTCGATAATATTGAGCAAATA
TTGCCTTATGTTCAAAAAAATAAGACGCAAACCATATCTATTTTTCCTTGGGAGTCATCATTTAAATATC
GAGATGCGTTAGCATTAAAAGGTGCGGAAAGGATTGTAGAAGCAGGAATGAATAACATATTTCGAGTTGG
TGGATCTCATGACGGAATGAGACCGTTGCAACGATTAGTGACATATATTTCTCATGAAAGGCCATCTAAC
TATACGGCTAAGGATGTTGCGGTTGAAATAGAACAGACTCGATTCCTGGAAGAAGATAAGTTCCTTGTAT
TTGTCCCATAATAGGTAAAAAGTATGGAAAATGAATCAAAATATAAAACCATCGACCACGTTATTTGTGT
TGAAGGAAATAAAAAAATTCATGTTTGGGAAACGCTGCCAGAAGAAAACAGCCCAAAGAGAAAGAATGCC
ATTATTATTGCGTCTGGTTTTGCCCGCAGGATGGATCATTTTGCTGGTCTGGCGGAATATTTATCGCGGA
ATGGATTTCATGTGATCCGCTATGATTCGCTTCACCACGTTGGATTGAGTTCAGGGACAATTGATGAATT
TACAATGTCTATAGGAAAGCAGAGCTTGTTAGCAGTGGTTGATTGGTTAACTACACGAAAAATAAATAAC
TTCGGTATGTTGGCTTCAAGCTTATCTGCGCGGATAGCTTATGCAAGCCTATCTGAAATCAATGCTTCGT
TTTTAATCACCGCAGTCGGTGTTGTTAACTTAAGATATTCTCTTGAAAGAGCTTTAGGGTTTGATTATCT
CAGTCTACCCATTAATGAATTGCCGAATAATCTAGATTTTGAAGGCCATAAATTGGGTGCTGAAGTCTTT
GCGAGAGATTGTCTTGATTTTGGTTGGGAAGATTTAGCTTCTACAATTAATAACATGATGTATCTTGATA
TACCGTTTATTGCTTTTACTGCAAATAACGATAATTGGGTCAAGCAAGATGAAGTTATCACATTGTTATC
AAATATTCGTAGTAATCGATGCAAGATATATTCTTTGTTAGGAAGTTCGCATGACTTGAGTGAAAATTTA
GTGGTCCTGCGCAATTTTTATCAATCGGTTACGAAAGCCGCTATCGCGATGGATAATGATCATCTGGATA
TTGATGTTGATATTACTGAACCGTCATTTGAACATTTAACTATTGCGACAGTCAATGAACGCCGAATGAG
AATTGAGATTGAAAATCAAGCAATTTCTCTGTCTTAAAATCTATTGAGATATTCTATCACTCAAATAGCA
ATATAAGGACTCTCTATGAAATTTGGAAACTTTTTGCTTACATACCAACCTCCCCAATTTTCTCAAACAG
AGGTAATGAAACGTTTGGTTAAATTAGGTCGCATCTCTGAGGAGTGTGGTTTTGATACCGTATGGTTACT
GGAGCATCATTTCACGGAGTTTGGTTTGCTTGGTAACCCTTATGTCGCTGCTGCATATTTACTTGGCGCG
ACTAAAAAATTGAATGTAGGAACTGCCGCTATTGTTCTTCCCACAGCCCATCCAGTACGCCAACTTGAAG
ATGTGAATTTATTGGATCAAATGTCAAAAGGACGATTTCGGTTTGGTATTTGCCGAGGGCTTTACAACAA
GGACTTTCGCGTATTCGGCACAGATATGAATAACAGTCGCGCCTTAGCGGAATGCTGGTACGGGCTGATA
AAGAATGGCATGACAGAGGGATATATGGAAGCTGATAATGAACATATCAAGTTCCATAAGGTAAAAGTAA
ACCCCGCGGCGTATAGCAGAGGTGGCGCACCGGTTTATGTGGTGGCTGAATCAGCTTCGACGACTGAGTG
GGCTGCTCAATTTGGCCTACCGATGATATTAAGTTGGATTATAAATACTAACGAAAAGAAAGCACAACTT
GAGCTTTATAATGAAGTGGCTCAAGAATATGGGCACGATATTCATAATATCGACCATTGCTTATCATATA
TAACATCTGTAGATCATGACTCAATTAAAGCGAAAGAGATTTGCCGGAAATTTCTGGGGCATTGGTATGA
TTCTTATGTGAATGCTACGACTATTTTTGATGATTCAGACCAAACAAGAGGTTATGATTTCAATAAAGGG
CAGTGGCGTGACTTTGTATTAAAAGGACATAAAGATACTAATCGCCGTATTGATTACAGTTACGAAATCA
ATCCCGTGGGAACGCCGCAGGAATGTATTGACATAATTCAAAAAGACATTGATGCTACAGGAATATCAAA
TATTTGTTGTGGATTTGAAGCTAATGGAACAGTAGACGAAATTATTGCTTCCATGAAGCTCTTCCAGTCT
GATGTCATGCCATTTCTTAAAGAAAAACAACGTTCGCTATTATATTAACTAAGGAGAAAGAAATGTAGAA
ATTTGGATTGTTCTTCCTTAACTTCATCAATTCAACAACTGTTCAAGAACAAAGTATAGTTCGCATGCAG
GAAATAACGGAGTATGTTGATAAGTTGAATTTTGAACAGATTTTAGTGTATGAAAATCATTTTTCAGATA
ATGGTGTTGTCGGCGCTCCTCTGACTGTTTCTGGTTTTCTGCTCGGTTTAACAGAGAAAATTAAAATTGG
TTCATTAAATCACATCATTACAACTCATCATCCTGTCCGCATAGCGGAGGAAGCTTGCTTATTGGATCAG
TTAAGTGAAGGGAGATTTATTTTAGGGTTTAGTGATTGCGAAAAAAAAGATGAAATGCATTTTTTTAATC
GCCCGGTTGAATATCAACAGCAACTATTTGAAGAGTGTTATGAAATCATTAACGATGCTTTAACAACAGG
CTATTGTAATCCAGATAACGATTTTTATAGCTTCCCTAAAATATCTGTAAATCCCCATGCTTATACGCCA
GGCGGACCTCGGAAATATGTAACAGCAACCAGTCATCATATTGTTGAGTGGGCGGCCAAAAAAGGTATTC
CTCTCATCTTTAAGTGGGATGATTCTAATGATGTTAGATATGAATATGCTGAAAGATATAAAGCCGTTGC
GGATAAATATGACGTTGACCTATCAGAGATAGACCATCAGTTAATGATATTAGTTAACTATAACGAAGAT
AGTAATAAAGCTAAACAAGAGACGCGTGCATTTATTAGTGATTATGTTCTTGAAATGCACCCTAATGAAA
ATTTCGAAAATAAACTTGAAGAAATAATTGCAGAAAACGCTGTCGGAAATTATACGGAGTGTATAACTGC
GGCTAAGTTGGCAATTGAAAAGTGTGGTGCGAAAAGTGTATTGCTGTCCTTTGAACCAATGAATGATTTG
ATGAGCCAAAAAAATGTAATCAATATTGTTGATGATAATATTAAGAAGTACCACATGGAATATACCTAAT
AGATTTCGAGTTGCAGCGAGGCGGCAAGTGAACGAATCCCCAGGAGCATAGATAACTATGTGACTGGGGT
GAGTGAAAGCAGCCAACAAAGCAGCAGCTTGAAAGATGAAGGGTATAAAAGAGTATGACAGCAGTGCTGC
CATACTTTCTAATATTATCTTGAGGAGTAAAACAGGTATGACTTCATATGTTGATAAACAAGAAATTACA
GCAAGCTCAGAAATTGATGATTTGATTTTTTCGAGCGATCCATTAGTGTGGTCTTACGACGAGCAGGAAA
AAATCAGAAAGAAACTTGTGCTTGATGCATTTCGTAATCATTATAAACATTGTCGAGAATATCGTCACTA
CTGTCAGGCACACAAAGTAGATGACAATATTACGGAAATTGATGACATACCTGTATTCCCAACATCGGTT
TTTAAGTTTACTCGCTTATTAACTTCTCAGGAAAACGAGATTGAAAGTTGGTTTACCAGTAGCGGCACGA
ATGGTTTAAAAAGTCAGGTGGCGCGTGACAGATTAAGTATTGAGAGACTCTTAGGCTCTGTGAGTTATGG
CATGAAATATGTTGGTAGTTGGTTTGATCATCAAATAGAATTAGTCAATTTGGGACCAGATAGATTTAAT
GCTCATAATATTTGGTTTAAATATGTTATGAGTTTGGTGGAATTGTTATATCCTACGACATTTACCGTAA
CAGAAGAACGAATAGATTTTGTTAAAACATTGAATAGTCTTGAACGAATAAAAAATCAAGGGAAAGATCT
TTGTCTTATTGGTTCGCCATACTTTATTTATTTACTCTGCCATTATATGAAAGATAAAAAAATCTCATTT
TCTGGAGATAAAAGCCTTTATATCATAACCGGAGGCGGCTGGAAAAGTTACGAAAAAGAATCTCTGAAAC
GTGATGATTTCAATCATCTTTTATTTGATACTTTCAATCTCAGTGATATTAGTCAGATCCGAGATATATT
TAATCAAGTTGAACTCAACACTTGTTTCTTTGAGGATGAAATGCAGCGTAAACATGTTCCGCCGTGGGTA
TATGCGCGAGCGCTTGATCCTGAAACGTTGAAACCTGTACCTGATGGAACGCCGGGGTTGATGAGTTATA
TGGATGCGTCAGCAACCAGTTATCCAGCATTTATTGTTACCGATGATGTCGGGATAATTAGCAGAGAATA
TGGTAAGTATCCCGGCGTGCTCGTTGAAATTTTACGTCGCGTCAATACGAGGACGCAGAAAGGGTGTGCT
TTAAGCTTAACCGAAGCGTTTGATAGTTGATGACCTGCAGGCATGCAAGCTTGCGGCCGCGGGCCCCATG
GATCGATAGCTGGTCGACACAATCTGCCCTTTCGAAAGATCCCAACGAAAAGCGTGACCACATGGTCCTT
CTTGAGTTTGTAACTGCTGCTGGGATTACACATGGCATGGATGAGCTCTACAAATAATGAGCTAGCCCGC
CTAATGAGCGGGCTTTTTTTTCTCGGCCTAGGTGCCGAGGATGACGATGAGCGCATTGTTAGATTTCATA
CACGGTGCCTGACTGCGTTAGCAATTTAACTGTGATAAACTACCGCATTAAAGCTTATCGATGATAAGCT
GTCAAACATGAGAATTACAACTTATATCGTATGGGGCTGACTTCAGGTGCTACATTTGAAGAGATAAATT
GCACTGAAATCTAGAAATATTTTATCTGATTAATAAGATGATCTTCTTGAGATCGTTTTGGTCTGCGCGT
AATCTCTTGCTCTGAAAACGAAAAAACCGCCTTGCAGGGCGGTTTTTCGAAGGTTCTCTGAGCTACCAAC
TCTTTGAACCGAGGTAACTGGCTTGGAGGAGCGCAGCCACCAAAACTTGTCCTTTCAGTTTAGCCTTAAC
CGGCGCATGACTTCAAGACTAACTCCTCTAAATCAATTACCAGTGGCTGCTGCCAGTGGTGCTTTTGCAT
GTCTTTCCGGGTTGGACTCAAGACGATAGTTACCGGATAAGGCGCAGCGGTCGGACTGAACGGGGGGTTC
GTGCATACAGTCCAGCTTGGAGCGAACTGCCTACCCGGAACTGAGTGTCAGGCGTGGAATGAGACAAACG
CGGCCATAACAGCGGAATGACACCGGTAAACCGAAAGGCAGGAACAGGAGAGCGCACGAGGGAGCCGCCA
GGGGGAAACGCCTGGTATCTTTATAGTCCTGTCGGGTTTCGCCACCACTGATTTGAGCGTCAGATTTCGT
GATGCTTGTCAGGGGGGCGGAGCCTATGGAAAAACGGCTTTGCCGCGGCCCTCTCACTTCCCTGTTAAGT
ATCTTCCTGGCATCTTCCAGGAAATCTCCGCCCCGTTCGTAAGCCATTTCCGCTCGCCGCAGTCGAACGA
CCGAGCGTAGCGAGTCAGTGAGCGAGGAAGCGGAATATATCCTGTATCACATATTCTGCTGACGCACCGG
TGCAGCCTTTTTTCTCCTGCCACATGAAGCACTTCACTGACACCCTCATCAGTGCCAACATAGTAAGCCA
GTATACACTCCGCTAGCGCTGATGTCCGGCGGTGCTTTTGCCGTTACGCACCACCCCGTCAGTAGCTGAA
CAGGAGGGACAGTAAGAGGTTCCAACTTTCACCATAATGAAATAAGATCACTACCGGGCGTATTTTTTGA
GTTATCGAGATTTTCAGGAGCTAAGGAAGCTAAAATGGAGAAAAAAATCACTGGATATACCACCGTTGAT
ATATCCCAATGGCATCGTAAAGAACATTTTGAGGCATTTCAGTCAGTTGCTCAATGTACCTATAACCAGA
CCGTTCAGCTGGACATTACGGCCTTTTTAAAGACCGTAAAGAAAAATAAGCACAAGTTTTATCCGGCCTT
TATTCACATTCTTGCCCGCCTGATGAATGCTCATCCGGAATTTCGTATGGCAATGAAAGACGGTGAGCTG
GTGATATGGGATAGTGTTCACCCTTGTTACACCGTTTTCCATGAGCAAACTGAAACGTTTTCATCGCTCT
GGAGTGAATACCACGACGATTTCCGGCAGTTTCTACACATATATTCGCAAGATGTGGCGTGTTACGGCGA
AAACCTGGCCTATTTCCCTAAAGGGTTTATTGAGAATATGTTTTTCGTCTCAGCCAATCCCTGGGTGAGT
TTCACCAGTTTTGATTTAAACGTGGCCAATATGGACAACTTCTTCGCCCCCGTTTTCACCATGGGCAAAT
ATTATACGCAAGGCGACAAGGTGCTGATGCCGCTGGCGATTCAGGTTCATCATGCCGTTTGTGATGGCTT
CCATGTCGGCAGAATGCTTAATGAATTACAACAGTACTGCGATGAGTGGCAGGGCGGGGCGTAATTTTTT
TAAGGCAGTTATTGGTGCCCTTAAACGCCTGGTTGCTACGCCTGAATAAGTGATAATAAGCGGATGAATG
GCAGAAATTCGAAAGCAAATTCGACCCGGGCGGCCGCAACCCAGCGTTCGATGCTTCTTTGAGCGAACGA
TCAAAAATAAGTGCCTTCCCATCAAAAAAATATTCTCAACATAAAAAACTTTGTGTAATACTTGTAACGC
TACATGGAGATTAACTCAATCTAGAGGGTAACTAGTATGGATAAGAAGCCGCTGGATGTTCTGATCTCTG
CGACCGGTCTGTGGATGTCCCGTACCGGCACGCTGCACAAGATCAAGCACTATGAGGTTTCTCGTTCTAA
AATCTACATCGAAATGGCGTGTGGTGACCATCTGGTTGTGAACAACTCTCGTTCTTGTCGTACCGCACGT
GCATTCCGTCATCATAAATACCGTAAAACCTGCAAACGTTGTCGTGTTTCTGACGAAGATATCAACAACT
TCCTGACCCGTTCTACCGAAGGCAAAACCTCTGTTAAAGTTAAAGTTGTTTCTGCGCCGAAAGTGAAAAA
AGCGATGCCGAAATCTGTTTCTCGTGCGCCGAAACCGCTGGAAAATCCGGTTTCTGCGAAAGCGTCTACC
GACACCTCTCGTTCTGTTCCGTCTCCGGCGAAATCTACCCCGAACTCTCCGGTTCCGACCTCTGCAAGTG
CCCCCGCACTTACGAAGAGCCAGACTGACAGGCTTGAAGTCCTGTTAAACCCAAAAGATGAGATTTCCCT
GAATTCCGGCAAGCCTTTCAGGGAGCTTGAGTCCGAATTGCTCTCTCGCAGAAAAAAAGACCTGCAGCAG
ATCTACGCGGAAGAAAGGGAGAATTATCTGGGGAAACTCGAGCGTGAAATTACCAGGTTCTTTGTGGACA
GGGGTTTTCTGGAAATAAAATCCCCGATCCTGATCCCTCTTGAGTATATCGAAAGGATGGGCATTGATAA
TGATACCGAACTTTCAAAACAGATCTTCAGGGTTGACAAGAACTTCTGCCTGAGACCCATGCTTGCTCCA
AACCTTTACAACTACCTGCGCAAGCTTGACAGGGCCCTGCCTGATCCAATAAAAATTTTTGAAATAGGCC
CATGCTACAGAAAAGAGTCCGACGGCAAAGAACACCTCGAAGAGTTTACCATGCTGAACTTCTGCCAGAT
GGGATCGGGATGCACACGGGAAAATCTTGAAAGCATAATTACGGACTTCCTGAACCACCTGGGAATTGAT
TTCAAGATCGTAGGCGATTCCTGCATGGTCTATGGGGATACCCTTGATGTAATGCACGGAGACCTGGAAC
TTTCCTCTGCAGTAGTCGGACCCATACCGCTTGACCGGGAATGGGGTATTGATAAACCCTGGATAGGGGC
AGGTTTCGGGCTCGAACGCCTTCTAAAGGTTAAACACGACTTTAAAAATATCAAGAGAGCTGCAAGGTCC
GAGTCTTACTATAACGGGATTTCTACCAACCTGTAACCTAGGCTGCTGCCACCGCTGAGATCTATGGCCC
GCGCCCACAGGAAGGAGCTACCGGCAGCGGTGCGGACTGTTGTAACTCATAATAAGAAATGAGGCCGCTC
ATGGCGTTCTGTTGCCCGTCTCGCTGGTGAAAAGAAAAACCACCCTGGCTAACTAAGCGGCCTGCTGACT
TTCTCGCCGATCAAAAGGCATTTTGCTATTAAGGGATTGACGAGGGCGTATCTGCGCAGTAAGATGCGCC
CCGCATTGGAAACCTGATCATGTAGATCGAATGGACTCTAAATCCGTTCAGCCGGGTTAGATTCCCGGGG
TTTCCGCCAAATTCGAAAAGCCTGCTCAACGAGCAGGCTTTTTTGCATGGCGTTACCCAACTTAATCGCC
TTGCAGCACATCCCCCTTTCGCCAGATCCCGCAAGAGGCCCGGCAGTACCGGCATAACCAAGCCTATGCC
TACAGCATCCAGGGTGACGCGTTTAAACCCATGGACGTGTTGACAATTAATCATCGGCATAGTATATCGG
CATAGTATAATACGACTCAGGGCCCACTAGTGGTACCCGGGGATCCTCTAGAGTCGACCTGCAGGTCGAC
GGATCCGGGGAATTCAGGCTTGGAGGATACGTATGACTAAAAAAATTTCATTCATTATTAACGGCCAGGT
TGAAATCTTTCCCGAAGGTGATGATTTAGTGCAATCCATTAATTTTGGTGATAATAGTGTTTACCTGCCA
ATATTGAATGACTCTCATGTAAAAAACATTATTGATTGTAATGGAAATAACGAATTACGGTTGCATAACA
TTGTCAATTTTCTCTATACGGTAGGGCAAAGATGGAAAAATGAAGAATACTCAAGACGCAGGACATACAT
TCGTGACTTAAAAAAATATATGGGATATTCAGAAGAAATGGCTAAGCTAGAGGCCAATTGGATA
